Addgene plasmid #173536: pICSL86977OD:PITG_14884
Purpose: This is a binary plasmid that can be transferred into Agrobacterium and used to transiently express the protein encoded by the insert in plants by agro-infiltration.
Depositing lab: Sophien Kamoun. Depositing organization: Sainsbury Laboratory, Norwich. Publication: Plant pathogens convergently evolved to counteract redundant nodes of an NLR immune receptor network. Derevnina L, Contreras MP, Adachi H, Upson J, Vergara Cruces A, Xie R, Sklenar J, Menke FLH, Mugford ST, MacLean D, Ma W, Hogenhout SA, Goverse A, Maqbool A, Wu CH, Kamoun S. PLoS Biol. 2021 Aug 23;19(8):e3001136. doi: 10.1371/journal.pbio.3001136. PubMed 34424903.
Backbone
  Vector backbone: pICSL86977OD
  Backbone manufacturer: Youles SynBio plasmids
  Backbone size w/o insert (bp): 8678
  Vector type: Plant Expression
  Selectable markers: Basta
Growth in bacteria
  Bacterial resistance: Kanamycin, 50 μg/mL
  Growth temperature: 37°C
  Growth strain: DH5alpha
  Copy number: High Copy
Gene/Insert
  Gene/Insert name: PITG_14884_T30-4
  Species: Phytophthora infestans
  Promoter: 35S
  Cloning method: Restriction Enzyme; 5′ cloning site unknown (unknown if destroyed); 3′ cloning site unknown (unknown if destroyed)
Terms and licenses: Academic/Nonprofit Terms; Industry Terms: Not Available to Industry
How to cite: pICSL86977OD:PITG_14884 was a gift from Sophien Kamoun (Addgene plasmid # 173536 ; http://n2t.net/addgene:173536 ; RRID:Addgene_173536)
