[The description below was written by a language model from this plasmid's Addgene catalogue record and pLannotate feature annotations shown in this document.]
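Description:
pICSL86977OD:PITG_14884 is a plant-expression binary vector built on the pICSL86977OD backbone, designed to be moved into Agrobacterium and used for transient protein expression in plants by agro-infiltration. It carries two replication systems: a high-copy ColE1/pUC-type origin for propagation in E. coli, and the pVS1 oriV with its RepA replication protein and StaA stability protein, which support stable maintenance in Agrobacterium. Bacterial selection is by kanamycin, through an aphA-3 aminoglycoside phosphotransferase gene that the annotation places downstream of the bla (AmpR) promoter.

Between the nopaline-type left and right T-DNA border repeats lie two plant cassettes. The expression cassette uses the CaMV 35S promoter followed by the TMV Ω leader, a translational enhancer, and ends with the octopine synthase terminator. The insert, PITG_14884 from Phytophthora infestans (the record's name suggests the T30-4 strain), is not itself annotated, but presumably occupies the unannotated stretch between the Ω leader and the OCS terminator. The record does not state the cloning sites, whether any epitope tag is fused to the protein, or the protein's function. A fragment matching a CaMV coding region sits just upstream of the annotated 35S promoter and is probably extended viral promoter-region sequence rather than an intended gene. The second cassette is a NOS promoter–bar–NOS terminator unit encoding phosphinothricin acetyltransferase, giving Basta (glufosinate) resistance should stable plant transformants be wanted.

The associated work concerns how plant pathogens counteract an NLR immune receptor network, which is consistent with using this construct to express the pathogen protein in leaves.
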