Features (pLannotate 1.2.2; 16 found; start..end, strand, type, name):
    273..902     -  CDS            pVS1 StaA: stability protein from the Pseudomonas plasmid pVS1 (Heeb et al., 2000)
   1211..1235    -  misc_feature   RB T-DNA repeat: right border repeat from nopaline C58 T-DNA
   1302..2009    -  terminator     OCS terminator: octopine synthase terminator
   3666..3719    -  misc_feature   TMV Ω: translational enhancer from the tobacco mosaic virus 5'-leader sequence (Gallie et al., 1988)
   3748..4093    -  promoter       CaMV 35S promoter: strong constitutive promoter from cauliflower mosaic virus
   3750..3796    -  promoter       minimal CaMV 35S promoter: minimal 35S promoter from cauliflower mosaic virus
   4277..5083    -  CDS            IBMP_CAMVB (fragment): Experimental evidence at protein level: Swiss-Prot protein existence level 1. Enhances the ribosomal termination-reinitiation event leading to the translation of major open reading frames on the polycistronic viral RNAs. From Cauliflower mosaic virus (strain Bari 1) (CaMV).
   5126..5378    -  terminator     NOS terminator: nopaline synthase terminator and poly(A) signal
   5409..5957    -  CDS            bar: PAT_STRHY - Experimental evidence at protein level: Swiss-Prot protein existence level 1. Inactivates phosphinothricin (PPT) by transfer of an acetyl group from acetyl CoA. Can also acetylate demethylphosphinothricin but not PTT or glutamate. This enzyme is an effector of phosphinothricin tripeptide (PTT or bialaphos) resistance. From Streptomyces hygroscopicus. Introduced by genetic manipulation and expressed in glufosinate-tolerant maize by Dekalb Genetics.
   5978..6160    -  promoter       NOS promoter: nopaline synthase promoter NOS promoter
   6355..6379    -  misc_feature   LB T-DNA repeat: left border repeat from nopaline C58 T-DNA
   6515..7103    -  rep_origin     ori: high-copy-number ColE1/pMB1/pBR322/pUC origin of replication
   7274..8068    -  CDS            KanR: aminoglycoside phosphotransferase; aphA-3; confers resistance to kanamycin
   8069..8173    -  promoter       AmpR promoter: bla
   8235..8429    -  rep_origin     pVS1 oriV: origin of replication for the Pseudomonas plasmid pVS1 (Heeb et al., 2000)
   8495..9568    -  CDS            pVS1 RepA: replication protein from the Pseudomonas plasmid pVS1 (Heeb et al., 2000)
>Addgene plasmid #173536 | pICSL86977OD:PITG_14884 | addgene full sequence | sequence record 342342 | Addgene NGS Result
GCTAAAATTCATCTACTCATTTATTCATTTGCTCATTTACTCTGGTAGCTGCGCGATGTATTCAGATAGC
AGCTCGGTAATGGTCTTGCCTTGGCGTACCGCGTACATCTTCAGCTTGGTGTGATCCTCCGCCGGCAACT
GAAAGTTGACCCGCTTCATGGCTGGCGTGTCTGCCAGGCTGGCCAACGTTGCAGCCTTGCTGCTGCGTGC
GCTCGGACGGCCGGCACTTAGCGTGTTTGTGCTTTTGCTCATTTTCTCTTTACCTCATTAACTCAAATGA
GTTTTGATTTAATTTCAGCGGCCAGCGCCTGGACCTCGCGGGCAGCGTCGCCCTCGGGTTCTGATTCAAG
AACGGTTGTGCCGGCGGCGGCAGTGCCTGGGTAGCTCACGCGCTGCGTGATACGGGACTCAAGAATGGGC
AGCTCGTACCCGGCCAGCGCCTCGGCAACCTCACCGCCGATGCGCGTGCCTTTGATCGCCCGCGACACGA
CAAAGGCCGCTTGTAGCCTTCCATCCGTGACCTCAATGCGCTGCTTAACCAGCTCCACCAGGTCGGCGGT
GGCCCATATGTCGTAAGGGCTTGGCTGCACCGGAATCAGCACGAAGTCGGCTGCCTTGATCGCGGACACA
GCCAAGTCCGCCGCCTGGGGCGCTCCGTCGATCACTACGAAGTCGCGCCGGCCGATGGCCTTCACGTCGC
GGTCAATCGTCGGGCGGTCGATGCCGACAACGGTTAGCGGTTGATCTTCCCGCACGGCCGCCCAATCGCG
GGCACTGCCCTGGGGATCGGAATCGACTAACAGAACATCGGCCCCGGCGAGTTGCAGGGCGCGGGCTAGA
TGGGTTGCGATGGTCGTCTTGCCTGACCCGCCTTTCTGGTTAAGTACAGCGATAACCTTCATGCGTTCCC
CTTGCGTATTTGTTTATTTACTCATCGCATCATATACGCAGCGACCGCATGACGCAAGCTGTTTTACTCA
AATACACATCACCTTTTTAGACGGCGGCGCTCGGTTTCTTCAGCGGCCAAGCTGGCCGGCCAGGCCGCCA
GCTTGGCATCAGACAAACCGGCCAGGATTTCATGCAGCCGCACGGCTGACTCCCGAGGGGAACCCTGTGG
TTGGCATGCACATACAAATGGACGAACGGATAAACCTTTTCACGCCCTTTTAAATATCCGATTATTCTAA
TAAACGCTCTTTTCTCTTAGGTTTACCCGCCAATATATCCTGTCAAACACTGATAGTTTAAACGGATCAC
TTCGTGTCCCTCGGTCACATGTGCATCCTCTAGTAGCGGTCCTGCTGAGCCTCGACATGTTGTCGCAAAA
TTCGCCCTGGACCCGCCCAACGATTTGTCGTCACTGTCAAGGTTTGACCTGCACTTCATTTGGGGCCCAC
ATACACCAAAAAAATGCTGCATAATTCTCGGGGCAGCAAGTCGGTTACCCGGCCGCCGTGCTGGACCGGG
TTGAATGGTGCCCGTAACTTTCGGTAGAGCGGACGGCCAATACTCAACTTCAAGGAATCTCACCCATGCG
CGCCGGCGGGGAACCGGAGTTCCCTTCAGTGAGCGTTATTAGTTCGCCGCTCGGTGTGTCGTAGATACTA
GCCCCTGGGGCACTTTTGAAATTTGAATAAGATTTATGTAATCAGTCTTTTAGGTTTGACCGGTTCTGCC
GCTTTTTTTAAAATTGGATTTGTAATAATAAAACGCAATTGTTTGTTATTGTGGCGCTCTATCATAGATG
TCGCTATAAACCTATTCAGCACAATATATTGTTTTCATTTTAATATTGTACATATAAGTAGTAGGGTACA
ATCAGTAAATTGAACGGAGAATATTATTCATAAAAATACGATAGTAACGGGTGATATATTCATTAGAATG
AACCGAAACCGGCGGTAAGGATCTGAGCTACACATGCTCAGGTTTTTTACAACGTGCACAACAGAATTGA
AAGCAAATATCATGCGATCATAGGCTTCTCGCATATCTCATTAAAGCAGGACAAGCTCAGTACAATGGAG
ATCCTCCATTAGCCTTGTAGAAATCGTAGAATCCAAGCACAACTCCGTTGTTCCTGATGTCCCTTGGTTG
CTCAGCAACCAATGCAGCAACCCTACCTGGGTCCAACCTTTTTTGGTTCATCCACTGGTCGAACTGCTGG
TTCCTCAATGAAAACAATCTTTCCACTGAGTGTCCCTTCATCTCTGCCTGGATCTTTGCGTGTGACAACA
TCCTAGCCAAGTCCACGTAGTCGAACCTTTTCTCCAACTCTGTGAAAAGAGCGAACTTATCAGGGTGCTT
CTCATACTTGTTAAGCCTCTCAACGTAAAGAATCCATGCGTCGAACATAGGAGCTTCGAACAAGTCGTCA
CCTGTCTTGTCAAGTTGGAAGAACTTGAAAATGTCATCTGCTGACTTACCAGGAGATCTCCACATCTCTG
CAGCAAGCTTTGAAGCAAGTGCCCTTGTCAACACTGAAGTCTTTGCCTGTGCGATCATCTTAGCAAGGAT
CTCGTCAGAGTAGTGTTTCTTCATAACAGAGAAAACCAATGCGTCTGTATTTGTGTAGTCCACAAGCTTA
ACATAAGAAACCCAAGTGTTGAACACAGAAGATTCCAAAAGTTCCTCACCCTCCTTAGACAATCCAAGGT
GCCTGAAGATATCGTCAGCAGTGTCACCCCTTCCGTGCCACTTAGACAACTGAAGCTTCTGCAAAGCAGT
AACGTTGATTTTCACATTTTTGTCCCTAGATGCAGCCACCAACACCCTTGCCAATTCAGCGTCAGAGAAC
CTGTTCTGCAATTCAAGGAACAAAACCTTGTTTGGGTCCTTGTTCCTCTGCCTAATATAAGAAAGCCATG
TAGGAAGAGCAGCTGACCTAAGGAATGACTCTCCCTTGTCAGCGTTCAACCTCAAAAGCTTTGCCACGTC
ACCAGTAGTCTTTCCGTCCCTAAGCCAAGCTGTCAAAAGTGCGTTCTCCAAGTTCCTAACCACAGATGAA
GTAAGTGAGTCTCCCTTAGCTGCGATAAGCATGTGAGCCAATGCCTCCTCGTCGTTAGTCTTAGTAAGTT
TAAGCAACAACAAGTTATAAGGGTCCTCGTTATCCAATTTTTTAACGAATGAAACCCATGTATTCAACAA
TGGATTCCTCAAAAGACCTTCTTTGTCAGCGTCAAGTTTCAACAATTTGTAGATGTCCTCCTCTGTCTTT
CTGTTTGTCACCCAGTTAGCGATCTGCATTGACTCAATTTTCTTAGCAGTCCTGATTGCTGCTGCAGTTG
GCTGTGCCTCAGACACAAGCTTTGCCAAGATGTCATCTCCGTGGTGCCTCACAAGTGTTGAGAAGATAGC
TGCCTGACCCTTCTCTGGATTCTTCTTATAAGATTTCATCACTGATGCAGCCCACTTCTGGTAAGGAGTA
GAAGCGAACAACTTTGACTCCACCTCCCACACTCCCAAAGATGCAAACAACTTATCTGTTGCTCTTTGGT
TATTTGATGTCAAAATTTCCATTGCCCTTGTTGACAATTTTTTAGTTGGCTGAGAGTTGATCAACTTCTG
CAAAACAGTTGCTGCAGACAACTTAACACCGATAGCCCTAGCCTCTGGAGAACCGTCCTCTTGCTCAGCT
GTCCATTTAGACTCCATTGTATCGATAATTGTAAATGTAATTGTAATGTTGTTTGTTGTTTGTTGTTGTT
GGTAATTGTTGTAAAAATGAGCTCTTATACTCGAGCGTGTCCTCTCCAAATGAAATGAACTTCCTTATAT
AGAGGAAGGGTCTTGCGAAGGATAGTGGGATTGTGCGTCATCCCTTACGTCAGTGGAGATGTCACATCAA
TCCACTTGCTTTGTAGACGTGGTTGGAACCTCTTCTTTTTCCACGATGCTCCTCGTGGGTGGGGGTCCAT
CTTTGGGACCACTGTCGGCAGAGAGATCTTGAATGATAGCCTTTCCTTTATCGCAATGATGGCATTTGTA
GGAGCCACCTTCCTTTTCTACTGTCCTTTCGATGAAGTGACAGATAGCTGGGCAATGGAATCCGAGGAGG
TTTCCCGAAATTATCCTTTGTTGAAAAGTCTCAATAGCCCTTTGATCTTCTGAGACTGTATCTTTGACAT
TTTTGGAGTAGACCAGAGTGTCGTGCTCCACCATGTTGACGAAGATTTTCTTCTTGTCATTGAGTCGTAA
AAGACTCTGTATGAACTGTTCGCCAGTCTTGACGGCGAGTTCTGTTAGATCCTCGATTTGAATCTTAGAC
TCCATGCATGGCCTTAGATTCAGTAGGAACTACCTTTTTAGAGACTCCAATCTCTATTACTTGCCTTGGT
TTATGAAGCAAGCCTTGAATCGTCCATACTGGAATAGTACTTCTGATCTTGAGAAATATGTCTTTCTCTG
TGTTCTTGATGCAATTAGTCCTGAATCTTTTGACTGCATCTTTAACCTTCTTGGGAAGGTATTTGATCTC
CTGGAGATTGTTACTCGGGTAGATCGTCTTGATGAGACTTGCTGCGTAGGCCTCTCTAACCATCTGTGGG
TCAGCATTCTTTCTGAAATTGAAGAGGCTAACCTTCTCATTATCAGTGGTGAACATAGTGTCGTCACCTT
CACCTTCGAACTTCCTTCCTAGATCGTAAAGATAGAGGAAATCGTCCATTGTAATCTCCGGGGCAAAGGA
GATCTCTTTTGGGGCTGGATCACTGCTGGGCCTTTTGGTTCCTAGCGTGAGCCAGTGGGCTTTTTGCTTT
GGTGGGCTTGTTAGGGCCTTAGCAAAGCTCTTGGGCTTGAGTTGAGCTTCTCCTTTGGGGATGAAGTTCA
ACCTGTCTGTTTGCTGACTTGTTGTGTACGCGTCAGCTGCTGCTCTTGCCTCTGTAATAGTGGCAAATTT
CTTGTGTGCAACTCCGGGAACGCCGTTTGTTGCCGCCTTTGTACAACCCCAGTCATCGTATATACCGGCA
TGTGGACCGTTATACACAACGTAGTAGTTGATATGAGGGTGTTGAATACCCGATTCTGCTCTGAGAGGAG
CAACTGTGCTGTTAAGCTCAGATTTTTGTGGGATTGGAATTCCTCCAAGCTTGAATTCTTGCAGCGCTCC
AATTCAGCAAGCGTCGATCTAGTAACATAGATGACACCGCGCGCGATAATTTATCCTAGTTTGCGCGCTA
TATTTTGTTTTCTATCGCGTATTAAATGTATAATTGCGGGACTCTAATCATAAAAACCCATCTCATAAAT
AACGTCATGCATTACATGTTAATTATTACATGCTTAACGTAATTCAACAGAAATTATATGATAATCATCG
CAAGACCGGCAACAGGATTCAATCTTAAGAAACTTTATTGCCAAATGTTTGAACGATCTGCTTGACTCTA
GATCCAGAGTCCCGCTCAAATCTCAGTCACAGGAAGAACAGGTCTAGGAGGAACAGGAAGAGAGAAATCA
AGCTGCCAGAATCCCACATCATGCCAATTTCCATGTTTGAAACCAGCAGCTCTAAGCATTCCCCTAGGAG
CATAACCAAGAGCCTCATGCATCCTCACAGAAGGATCATTAGGAAGTCCAATCACAGCAACCACAGACTT
GAAACCCTGAGCCTCCAAAGACTTCAAAAGATGAGTGTAAAGAGTAGATCCAAGACCAGTTCTTTGATGC
CTAGGAGACACGTAAACAGTAGACTCAGCAGTCCAATCGTAAGCATTCCTAGCCTTCCAAGGACCAGCAT
AAGCAATACCAGCCACTTCACCATCCACTTCAGCAACAAGCCAAGGATACCTCTCTCTAAGCCTCACAAG
ATCATCAGTCCACTCTTGTGGTTCTTGAGGCTCAGTCCTGAAATTCACAGTAGAAGTCTCAATGTAATGA
TTCACAATAGTGCACACAGCAGGCATATCAGCCTCAGTAGCCCTTCTAATATCAGCAGGCCTTCTTTCAG
GAGACATGCGAAACGATCCAGATCCGGTGCAGATTATTTGGATTGAGAGTGAATATGAGACTCTAATTGG
ATACCGAGGGGAATTTATGGAACGTCAGTGGAGCATTTTGACAAGAAATATTTGCTAGCTGATAGTGACC
TTAGGCGACTTTTGAACGCGCAATAATGGTTTCTGACGTATGTGCTTAGCTCATTAAACTCCAGAAACCC
GCGGCTGAGTGGCTCCTTCAACGTTGCGGTTCTGTCAGTTCCAAACGTAAAACGGCTTGTCCCGCGTCAT
CGGCGGGGGTCATAACGTGACTCCCTTAATTCTCCGCTCCGGATCCGAATTCGGCACAGAGTGTTCAACC
CCAGTACATTAAAAACGTCCGCAATGTGTTATTAAGTTGTCTAAGCGTCAATTTGTTTACACCACAATAT
ATCCTGCCACCAGCCAGCCAACAGCTCCCCGACCGGCAGCTCGGCACAAAATCACCACTCGATACAGGCA
GCCCATCAACCATGACTACTGTCCGGTCCAACAGATCCGAGCAGGAACCGTAAAAAGGCCGCGTTGCTGG
CGTTTTTCCATAGGCTCCGCCCCCCTGACGAGCATCACAAAAATCGACGCTCAAGTCAGAGGTGGCGAAA
CCCGACAGGACTATAAAGATACCAGGCGTTTCCCCCTGGAAGCTCCCTCGTGCGCTCTCCTGTTCCGACC
CTGCCGCTTACCGGATACCTGTCCGCCTTTCTCCCTTCGGGAAGCGTGGCGCTTTCTCATAGCTCACGCT
GTAGGTATCTCAGTTCGGTGTAGGTCGTTCGCTCCAAGCTGGGCTGTGTGCACGAACCCCCCGTTCAGCC
CGACCGCTGCGCCTTATCCGGTAACTATCGTCTTGAGTCCAACCCGGTAAGACACGACTTATCGCCACTG
GCAGCAGCCACTGGTAACAGGATTAGCAGAGCGAGGTATGTAGGCGGTGCTACAGAGTTCTTGAAGTGGT
GGCCTAACTACGGCTACACTAGAAGAACAGTATTTGGTATCTGCGCTCTGCTGAAGCCAGTTACCTTCGG
AAAAAGAGTTGGTAGCTCTTGATCCGGCAAACAAACCACCGCTGGTAGCGGTGGTTTTTTTGTTTGCAAG
CAGCAGATTACGCGCAGAAAAAAAGGATCTCAAGAAGATCCTTTGATCTTTTCTACGGGGTCTGACGCTC
AGTGGAACGAAAACTCACGTTAAGGGATTTTGGTCATGAGATTATCAAAAAGGATCTTCACCTAGATCCT
TTTAAATTAAAAATGAAGTTTTAAATCAATCTAAAGTATATATGAGTAAACTTGGTCTGACAGCTAAAAC
AATTCATCCAGTAAAATATAATATTTTATTTTCTCCCAATCAGGCTTGATCCCCAGTAAGTCAAAAAATA
GCTCGACATACTGTTCTTCCCCGATATCCTCCCTGAGCGACCGGACGCAGAAGGCAATGTCATACCACTT
GTCCGCCCTGCCGCTTCTCCCAAGATCAATAAAGCCACTTACTTTGCCATCTTTCACAAAGATGTTGCTG
TCTCCCAGGTCGCCGTGGGAAAAGACAAGTTCCTCTTCGGGCTTTTCCGTCTTTAAAAAATCATACAGCT
CGCGCGGATCTTTAAATGGAGTGTCCTCTTCCCAGTTTTCGCAATCCACATCGGCCAGATCGTTATTCAG
TAAGTAATCCAATTCGGCTAAGCGGCTGTCTAAGCTATTCGTATAGGGACAATCCGATATGTCGATGGAG
TGAAAGAGCCTGATGCACTCCGCATACAGCTCGATAATCTTTTCAGGGCTTTGTTCATCTTCATACTCTT
CCGAGCAAAGGACGCCATCGGCCTCACTCATGAGCAGATTGCTCCAGCCATCATGCCGTTCAAAGTGCAG
GACCTTTGGAACAGGCAGCTTTCCTTCCAGCCATAGCATCATGTCCTTTTCCCGTTCCACATCATAGGTG
GTCCCTTTATACCGGCTGTCCGTCATTTTTAAATATAGGTTTTCATTTTCTCCCACCAGCTTATATACCT
TAGCAGGAGACATTCCTTCCGTATCTTTTACGCAGCGGTATTTTTCGATCAGTTTTTTCAATTCCGGTGA
TATTCTCATTTTAGCCATACTCTTCCTTTTTCAATATTATTGAAGCATTTATCAGGGTTATTGTCTCATG
AGCGGATACATATTTGAATGTATTTAGAAAAATAAACAAATAGGGGTTCCGCGCACTCGGAGCCTTGATG
TGGGCGCTTTTTGCAGCTGTTCGGCTGTGCGCTGGCCAGACAGTTATGCACAGGCCAGGCGGGTTTTAAG
AGTTTTAATAAGTTTTAAAGAGTTTTAGGCGGAAAAATCGCCTTTTTTCTCTTTTATATCAGTCACTTAC
ATGTGTGACCGGTTCCCAATGTACGGCTTTGGGTTCCCAATGTACGGGTTCCGGTTCCCAATGTACGGCT
TTGGGTTCCCAATGTACGTGCTATCCACAGGAAAGAAGCTTTTTCGACCTTTTTCCCCTGCTAGGGCAAT
TTGCCCTAGCATCTGCTCCGTACATTAGGAACCGGCGGATGCTTCGCCCTCGATCAGGTTGCGGTAGCGC
ATGACTAGGATCGGGCCAGCCTGCCCCGCCTCCTCCTTCAAATCGTACTCCGGCAGGTCATTTGACCCGA
TCAGCTTGCGCACGGTGAAACAGAACTTCTTGAACTCTCCGGCGCTGCCACTGCGTTCGTAGATCGTCTT
GAACAACCATCTGGCTTCTGCCTTGCCTGCGGCGCGGCGTGCCAGGCGGTAGAGAAAACGGCCGATGCCG
GGATCGATCAAAAAGTAATCGGGGTGAACCGTCAGCACGTCCGGGTTCTTGCCTTCTGTGATCTCGCGGT
ACATCCAATCAGCTAGCTCGATCTCGATGTACTCCGGCCGCCCGGTTTCGCTCTTTACGATCTTGTAGCG
GCTAATCAAGGCTTCACCCTCGGATACCGTCACCAGGCGGCCGTTCTTGGCCTTCTTCGTACGCTGCATG
GCAACGTGCGTGGTGTTTAACCGAATGCAGGTTTCTACCAGGTCGTCTTTCTGCTTTCCGCCATCGGCTC
GCCGGCAGAACTTGAGTACGTCCGCAACGTGTGGACGGAACACGCGGCCGGGCTTGTCTCCCTTCCCTTC
CCGGTATCGGTTCATGGATTCGGTTAGATGGGAAACCGCCATCAGTACCAGGTCGTAATCCCACACACTG
GCCATGCCGGCCGGCCCTGCGGAAACCTCTACGTGCCCGTCTGGAAGCTCGTAGCGGATCACCTCGCCAG
CTCGTCGGTCACGCTTCGACAGACGGAAAACGGCCACGTCCATGATGCTGCGACTATCGCGGGTGCCCAC
GTCATAGAGCATCGGAACGAAAAAATCTGGTTGCTCGTCGCCCTTGGGCGGCTTCCTAATCGACGACGCA
CCGGCTGCCGGCGGTTGCCGGGATTCTTTGCGGATTCGATCAGCGGCCGCTTGCCACGATTCACCGGGGC
GTGCTTCTGCCTCGATGCGTTGCCGCTGGGCGGCCTGCGCGGCCTTCAACTTCTCCACCAGGTCATCACC
CAGCGCCGCGCCGATTTGTACCGGGCCGGATGGTTTGCGACCGCTCACGCCGATTCCTCGGGCTTGGGGG
TTCCAGTGCCATTGCAGGGCCGGCAGACAACCCAGCCGCTTACGCCTGGCCAACCGCCCGTTCCTCCACA
CATGGGGCATTCCACGGCGTCGGTGCCTGGTTGTTCTTGATTTTCCATGCCGCCTCCTTTAGCC
